>Addgene plasmid #105028 | pKLV2-U6gRNA5(Slc25a51-g1)-PGKpuroBFP-W | depositor full sequence | sequence record 199130 | Full Sequence
CTAAATTGTAAGCGTTAATATTTTGTTAAAATTCGCGTTAAATTTTTGTTAAATCAGCTCATTTTTTAAC
CAATAGGCCGAAATCGGCAAAATCCCTTATAAATCAAAAGAATAGACCGAGATAGGGT
[37 nt withheld, positions 129-165]
AAAGAACGTGGACTCCAACGTCAAAGG
[49 nt withheld, positions 193-241]
T
[91 nt withheld, positions 243-333]
G
[124 nt withheld, positions 335-458]
CCCATTCGCCATTCAGGCTGCGCAACTGTTGGGAAGGGCGATCGGTGCGGGCCTCTTCGCTATTACGCCA
GCTGGCGAAAGGGGGATGTGCTGCAAGGCGATTAAGTTGGGTAACGCCAGGGTTTTCCCAGTCACGACGT
TGTAAAACGACGGCCAGTGAGCGCGCGTAATACGACTCACTATAGGGCGAATTGACTAGTACATAACTTA
CGGTAAATGGCCCGCCTGGCTGACCGCCCAACGACCCCCGCCCATTGACGTCAATAATGACGTATGTTCC
CATAGTAACGCCAATAGGGACTTTCCATTGACGTCAATGGGTGGAGTATTTACGGTAAACTGCCCACTTG
GCAGTACATCAAGTGTATCATATGCCAAGTACGCCCCCTATTGACGTCAATGACGGTAAATGGCCCGCCT
GGCATTATGCCCAGTACATGACCTTATGGGACTTTCCTACTTGGCAGTACATCTACGTATTAGTCATCGC
TATTACCATGGTGATGCGGTTTTGGCAGTACATCAATGGGCGTGGATAGCGGTTTGACTCACGGGGATTT
CCAAGTCTCCACCCCATTGACGTCAATGGGAGTTTGTTTTGGCACCAAAATCAACGGGACTTTCCAAAAT
GTCGTAACAACTCCGCCCCATTGACGCAAATGGGCGGTAGGCGTGTACGGTGGGAGGTCTATATAAGCAG
CGCGTTTTGCCTGTACTGGGTCTCTCTGGTTAGACCAGATCTGAGCCTGGGAGCTCTCTGGCTAACTAGG
GAACCCACTGCTTAAGCCTCAATAAAGCTTGCCTTGAGTGCTTCAAGTAGTGTGTGCCCGTCTGTTGTGT
GACTCTGGTAACTAGAGATCCCTCAGACCCTTTTAGTCAGTGTGGAAAATCTCTAGCAGTGGCGCCCGAA
CAGGGACTTGAAAGCGAAAGGGAAACCAGAGGAGCTCTCTCGACGCAGGACTCGGCTTGCTGAAGCGCGC
ACGGCAAGAGGCGAGGGGCGGCGACTGGTGAGTACGCCAAAAATTTTGACTAGCGGAGGCTAGAAGGAGA
GAGATGGGTGCGAGAGCGTCAGTATTAAGCGGGGGAGAATTAGATCGCGATGGGAAAAAATTCGGTTAAG
GCCAGGGGGAAAGAAAAAATATAAATTAAAACATATAGTATGGGCAAGCAGGGAGCTAGAACGATTCGCA
GTTAATCCTGGCCTGTTAGAAACATCAGAAGGCTGTAGACAAATACTGGGACAGCTACAACCATCCCTTC
AGACAGGATCAGAAGAACTTAGATCATTATATAATACAGTAGCAACCCTCTATTGTGTGCATCAAAGGAT
AGAGATAAAAGACACCAAGGAAGCTTTAGACAAGATAGAGGAAGAGCAAAACAAAAGTAAGACCACCGCA
CAGCAAGCGGCCGGCCGCGCTGATCTTCAGACCTGGAGGAGGAGATATGAGGGACAATTGGAGAAGTGAA
TTATATAAATATAAAGTAGTAAAAATTGAACCATTAGGAGTAGCACCCACCAAGGCAAAGAGAAGAGTGG
TGCAGAGAGAAAAAAGAGCAGTGGGAATAGGAGCTTTGTTCCTTGGGTTCTTGGGAGCAGCAGGAAGCAC
TATGGGCGCAGCGTCAATGACGCTGACGGTACAGGCCAGACAATTATTGTCTGGTATAGTGCAGCAGCAG
AACAATTTGCTGAGGGCTATTGAGGCGCAACAGCATCTGTTGCAACTCACAGTCTGGGGCATCAAGCAGC
TCCAGGCAAGAATCCTGGCTGTGGAAAGATACCTAAAGGATCAACAGCTCCTGGGGATTTGGGGTTGCTC
TGGAAAACTCATTTGCACCACTGCTGTGCCTTGGAATGCTAGTTGGAGTAATAAATCTCTGGAACAGATT
TGGAATCACACGACCTGGATGGAGTGGGACAGAGAAATTAACAATTACACAAGCTTAATACACTCCTTAA
TTGAAGAATCGCAAAACCAGCAAGAAAAGAATGAACAAGAATTATTGGAATTAGATAAATGGGCAAGTTT
GTGGAATTGGTTTAACATAACAAATTGGCTGTGGTATATAAAATTATTCATAATGATAGTAGGAGGCTTG
GTAGGTTTAAGAATAGTTTTTGCTGTACTTTCTATAGTGAATAGAGTTAGGCAGGGATATTCACCATTAT
CGTTTCAGACCCACCTCCCAACCCCGAGGGGACCCGACAGGCCCGAAGGAATAGAAGAAGAAGGTGGAGA
GAGAGACAGAGACAGATCCATTCGATTAGTGAACGGATCGGCACTGCGTGCGCCAATTCTGCAGACAAAT
GGCAGTATTCATCCACAATTTTAAAAGAAAAGGGGGGATTGGGGGGTACAGTGCAGGGGAAAGAATAGTA
GACATAATAGCAACAGACATACAAACTAAAGAATTACAAAAACAAATTACAAAAATTCAAAATTTTCGGG
TTTATTACAGGGACAGCAGAGATCCAGTTTGGTTAGTACCGGGCCCTACGCGTCCAAGGTCGGGCAGGAA
GAGGGCCTATTTCCCATGATTCCTTCATATTTGCATATACGATACAAGGCTGTTAGAGAGATAATTAGAA
TTAATTTGACTGTAAACACAAAGATATTAGTACAAAATACGTGACGTAGAAAGTAATAATTTCTTGGGTA
GTTTGCAGTTTTAAAATTATGTTTTAAAATGGACTATCATATGCTTACCGTAACTTGAAAGTATTTCGAT
TTCTTGGCTTTATATATCTTGTGGAAAGGACGAAACACCGCCAAACATAAGTGCCAGCGGTTTAAGAGCT
ATGCTGGAAACAGCATAGCAAGTTTAAATAAGGCTAGTCCGTTATCAACTTGAAAAAGTGGCACCGAGTC
GGTGCTTTTTTTGGATCCAATTCTACCGGGTAGGGGAGGCGCTTTTCCCAAGGCAGTCTGGAGCATGCGC
TTTAGCAGCCCCGCTGGGCACTTGGCGCTACACAAGTGGCCTCTGGCCTCGCACACATTCCACATCCACC
GGTAGGCGCCAACCGGCTCCGTTCTTTGGTGGCCCCTTCGCGCCACCTTCTACTCCTCCCCTAGTCAGGA
AGTTCCCCCCCGCCCCGCAGCTCGCGTCGTGCAGGACGTGACAAATGGAAGTAGCACGTCTCACTAGTCT
CGTGCAGATGGACAGCACCGCTGAGCAATGGAAGCGGGTAGGCCTTTGGGGCAGCGGCCAATAGCAGCTT
TGCTCCTTCGCTTTCTGGGCTCAGAGGCTGGGAAGGGGTGGGTCCGGGGGCGGGCTCAGGGGCGGGCTCA
GGGGCGGGGCGGGCGCCCGAAGGTCCTCCGGAGGCCCGGCATTCTGCACGCTTCAAAAGCGCACGTCTGC
CGCGCTGTTCTCCTCTTCCTCATCTCCGGGCCTTTCGACCTGCATCCATCTAGATCTCGAGCAGCTGAAG
CTTACCATGACCGAGTACAAGCCCACGGTGCGCCTCGCCACCCGCGACGACGTCCCCAGGGCCGTACGCA
CCCTCGCCGCCGCGTTCGCCGACTACCCCGCCACGCGCCACACCGTCGATCCGGACCGCCACATCGAGCG
GGTCACCGAGCTGCAAGAACTCTTCCTCACGCGCGTCGGGCTCGACATCGGCAAGGTGTGGGTCGCGGAC
GACGGCGCCGCGGTGGCGGTCTGGACCACGCCGGAGAGCGTCGAAGCGGGGGCGGTGTTCGCCGAGATCG
GCCCGCGCATGGCCGAGTTGAGCGGTTCCCGGCTGGCCGCGCAGCAACAGATGGAAGGCCTCCTGGCGCC
GCACCGGCCCAAGGAGCCCGCGTGGTTCCTGGCCACCGTCGGCGTCTCGCCCGACCACCAGGGCAAGGGT
CTGGGCAGCGCCGTCGTGCTCCCCGGAGTGGAGGCGGCCGAGCGCGCCGGGGTGCCCGCCTTCCTGGAGA
CCTCCGCGCCCCGCAACCTCCCCTTCTACGAGCGGCTCGGCTTCACCGTCACCGCCGACGTCGAGGTGCC
CGAAGGACCGCGCACCTGGTGCATGACCCGCAAGCCCGGTGCCGGCGGCGGGTCCGGAGGAGAGGGCAGA
GGAAGTCTCCTAACATGCGGTGACGTGGAGGAGAATCCTGGCCCAATGAGCGAGCTGATTAAGGAGAACA
TGCACATGAAGCTGTACATGGAGGGCACCGTGGACAACCATCACTTCAAGTGCACATCCGAGGGCGAAGG
CAAGCCCTACGAGGGCACCCAGACCATGAGAATCAAGGTGGTCGAGGGCGGCCCTCTCCCCTTCGCCTTC
GACATCCTGGCTACTAGCTTCCTCTACGGCAGCAAGACCTTCATCAACCACACCCAGGGCATCCCCGACT
TCTTCAAGCAGTCCTTCCCTGAGGGCTTCACATGGGAGAGAGTCACCACATACGAGGACGGGGGCGTGCT
GACCGCTACCCAGGACACCAGCCTCCAGGACGGCTGCCTCATCTACAACGTCAAGATCAGAGGGGTGAAC
TTCACATCCAACGGCCCTGTGATGCAGAAGAAAACACTCGGCTGGGAGGCCTTCACCGAGACGCTGTACC
CCGCTGACGGCGGCCTGGAAGGCAGAAACGACATGGCCCTGAAGCTCGTGGGCGGGAGCCATCTGATCGC
AAACATCAAGACCACATATAGATCCAAGAAACCCGCTAAGAACCTCAAGATGCCTGGCGTCTACTATGTG
GACTACAGACTGGAAAGAATCAAGGAGGCCAACAACGAGACCTACGTCGAGCAGCACGAGGTGGCAGTGG
CCAGATACTGCGACCTCCCTAGCAAACTGGGGCACAAGCTTAATTGAGCGGCCGCTCAACCTCTGGATTA
CAAAATTTGTGAAAGATTGACTGGTATTCTTAACTATGTTGCTCCTTTTACGCTATGTGGATACGCTGCT
TTAATGCCTTTGTATCATGCTATTGCTTCCCGTATGGCTTTCATTTTCTCCTCCTTGTATAAATCCTGGT
TGCTGTCTCTTTATGAGGAGTTGTGGCCCGTTGTCAGGCAACGTGGCGTGGTGTGCACTGTGTTTGCTGA
CGCAACCCCCACTGGTTGGGGCATTGCCACCACCTGTCAGCTCCTTTCCGGGACTTTCGCTTTCCCCCTC
CCTATTGCCACGGCGGAACTCATCGCCGCCTGCCTTGCCCGCTGCTGGACAGGGGCTCGGCTGTTGGGCA
CTGACAATTCCGTGGTGTTGTCGGGGAAATCATCGTCCTTTCCTTGGCTGCTCGCCTGTGTTGCCACCTG
GATTCTGCGCGGGACGTCCTTCTGCTACGTCCCTTCGGCCCTCAATCCAGCGGACCTTCCTTCCCGCGGC
CTGCTGCCGGCTCTGCGGCCTCTTCCGCGTCTACGCCTTCGCCCTCAGACGAGTCGGATCTCCCTTTGGG
CCGCCTCCCCGCAGGTACCTTTAAGACCAATGACTTACAAGGCAGCTGTAGATCTTAGCCACTTTTTAAA
AGAAAAGGGGGGACTGGAAGGGCTAATTCACTCCCAAAGAAGTCAAGATCTGCTTTTTGCCTGTACTGGG
TCTCTCTGGTTAGACCAGAGTCTCTCTGGTTAGACCAGATCTGAGCCTGGGAGCTCTCTGGCTAACTAGG
GAACCCACTGCTTAAGCCTCAATAAAGCTTGCCTTGAGTGCTTCAAGTAGTGTGTGCCCGTCTGTTGTGT
GACTCTGGTAACTAGAGATCCCTCAGACCCTTTTAGTCAGTGTGGAAAATCTCTAGCAGTTTAAACCCGC
TGATCAGCCTCGACTGTGCCTTCTAGTTGCCAGCCATCTGTTGTTTGCCCCTCCCCCGTGCCTTCCTTGA
CCCTGGAAGGTGCCACTCCCACTGTCCTTTCCTAATAAAATGAGGAAATTGCATCGCATTGTCTGAGTAG
GTGTCATTCTATTCTGGGGGGTGGGGTGGGGCAGGACAGCAAGGGGGAGGATTGGGAAGTCAATAGCAGG
CATGCTGGGGATGCGGTGGGCTCTATGGGCGGCCGTTAATTAAGCTTTTGTTCCCTTTAGTGAGGGTTAA
TTGCGCGCTTGGCGTAATCATGGTCATAGCTGTTTCCTGTGTGAAATTGTTATCCGCTCACAATTCCACA
CAACATACGAGCCGGAAGCATAAAGTGTAAAGCCTGGGGTGCCTAATGAGTGAGCTAACTCACATTAATT
GCGTTGCGCTCACTGCCCGCTTTCCAGTCGGGAAACCTGTCGTGCCAGCTGCATTAATGAATCGGCCAAC
GCGCGGGGAGAGGCGGTTTGCGTATTGGGCGCTCTTCCGCTTCCTCGCTCACTGACTCGCTGCGCTCGGT
CGTTCGGCTGCGGCGAGCGGTATCAGCTCACTCAAAGGCGGTAATACGGTTATCCACAGAATCAGGGGAT
AACGCAGGAAAGAACATGTGAGCAAAAGGCCAGCAAAAGGCCAGGAACCGTAAAAAGGCCGCGTTGCTGG
CGTTTTTCCATAGGCTCCGCCCCCCTGACGAGCATCACAAAAATCGACGCTCAAGTCAGAGGTGGCGAAA
CCCGACAGGACTATAAAGATACCAGGCGTTTCCCCCTGGAAGCTCCCTCGTGCGCTCTCCTGTTCCGACC
CTGCCGCTTACCGGATACCTGTCCGCCTTTCTCCCTTCGGGAAGCGTGGCGCTTTCTCATAGCTCACGCT
GTAGGTATCTCAGTTCGGTGTAGGTCGTTCGCTCCAAGCTGGGCTGTGTGCACGAACCCCCCGTTCAGCC
CGACCGCTGCGCCTTATCCGGTAACTATCGTCTTGAGTCCAACCCGGTAAGACACGACTTATCGCCACTG
GCAGCAGCCACTGGTAACAGGATTAGCAGAGCGAGGTATGTAGGCGGTGCTACAGAGTTCTTGAAGTGGT
GGCCTAACTACGGCTACACTAGAAGGACAGTATTTGGTATCTGCGCTCTGCTGAAGCCAGTTACCTTCGG
AAAAAGAGTTGGTAGCTCTTGATCCGGCAAACAAACCACCGCTGGTAGCGGTGGTTTTTTTGTTTGCAAG
CAGCAGATTACGCGCAGAAAAAAAGGATCTCAAGAAGATCCTTTGATCTTTTCTACGGGGTCTGACGCTC
AGTGGAACGAAAACTCACGTTAAGGGATTTTGGTCATGAGATTATCAAAAAGGATCTTCACCTAGATCCT
TTTAAATTAAAAATGAAGTTTTAAATCAATCTAAAGTATATATGAGTAAACTTGGTCTGACAGTTACCAA
TGCTTAATCAGTGAGGCACCTATCTCAGCGATCTGTCTATTTCGTTCATCCATAGTTGCCTGACTCCCCG
TCGTGTAGATAACTACGATACGGGAGGGCTTACCATCTGGCCCCAGTGCTGCAATGATACCGCGAGACCC
ACGCTCACCGGCTCCAGATTTATCAGCAATAAACCAGCCAGCCGGAAGGGCCGAGCGCAGAAGTGGTCCT
GCAACTTTATCCGCCTCCATCCAGTCTATTAATTGTTGCCGGGAAGCTAGAGTAAGTAGTTCGCCAGTTA
ATAGTTTGCGCAACGTTGTTGCCATTGCTACAGGCATCGTGGTGTCACGCTCGTCGTTTGGTATGGCTTC
ATTCAGCTCCGGTTCCCAACGATCAAGGCGAGTTACATGATCCCCCATGTTGTGCAAAAAAGCGGTTAGC
TCCTTCGGTCCTCCGATCGTTGTCAGAAGTAAGTTGGCCGCAGTGTTATCACTCATGGTTATGGCAGCAC
TGCATAATTCTCTTACTGTCATGCCATCCGTAAGATGCTTTTCTGTGACTGGTGAGTACTCAACCAAGTC
ATTCTGAGAATAGTGTATGCGGCGACCGAGTTGCTCTTGCCCGGCGTCAATACGGGATAATACCGCGCCA
CATAGCAGAACTTTAAAAGTGCTCATCATTGGAAAACGTTCTTCGGGGCGAAAACTCTCAAGGATCTTAC
CGCTGTTGAGATCCAGTTCGATGTAACCCACTCGTGCACCCAACTGATCTTCAGCATCTTTTACTTTCAC
CAGCGTTTCTGGGTGAGCAAAAACAGGAAGGCAAAATGCCGCAAAAAAGGGAATAAGGGCGACACGGAAA
TGTTGAATACTCATACTCTTCCTTTTTCAATATTATTGAAGCATTTATCAGGGTTATTGTCTCATGAGCG
GATACATATTTGAATGTATTTAGAAAAATAAACAAATAGGGGTTCCGCGCACATTTCCCCGAAAAGTGCC
AC
Features (pLannotate 1.2.2; 28 found; start..end, strand, type, name):
     30..458     -  rep_origin     f1 ori (sequence partly withheld): f1 bacteriophage origin of replication; arrow indicates direction of (+) strand synthesis
    463..618     -  CDS            lacZα (fragment): LacZα fragment of β-galactosidase; lacZ fragment
    626..644     +  promoter       T7 promoter: promoter for bacteriophage T7 RNA polymerase
    658..958     +  enhancer       CMV enhancer: human cytomegalovirus immediate early enhancer
    959..1158    +  promoter       CMV promoter: human cytomegalovirus (CMV) immediate early promoter
   1176..1356    +  LTR            5' LTR (truncated): truncated 5' long terminal repeat (LTR) from HIV-1
   1403..1528    +  misc_feature   HIV-1 Ψ: packaging signal of human immunodeficiency virus type 1
   1512..1850    +  CDS            HIV-1 gag (fragment): gag protein from human immunodeficiency virus 1; gag
   2027..2260    +  misc_feature   RRE: The Rev response element (RRE) of HIV-1 allows for Rev-dependent mRNA export from the nucleus to the cytoplasm.
   2637..2737    +  CDS            Rev (fragment): human immunodeficiency virus 1 (HIV-1) Rev protein; rev; enhances nuclear export of unspliced and incompletely spliced viral mRNAs
   2787..2904    +  misc_feature   cPPT/CTS: central polypurine tract and central termination sequence of HIV-1
   2979..3219    +  promoter       U6 promoter: RNA polymerase III promoter for human U6 snRNA
   3266..3333    +  misc_RNA       tracrRNA (fragment): trans-activating CRISPR RNA for the Streptococcus pyogenes CRISPR/Cas9 system
   3356..3855    +  promoter       PGK promoter: mouse phosphoglycerate kinase 1 promoter
   3895..4491    +  CDS            PuroR (fragment): puromycin N-acetyltransferase; pac from Streptomyces; confers resistance to puromycin
   4564..5262    +  CDS            TagBFP: TagBFP is a basic (constitutively fluorescent) blue fluorescent protein published in 2008, derived from Entacmaea quadricolor. It is reported to be a very rapidly-maturing monomer with very low acid sensitivity.
   5274..5860    +  misc_feature   WPRE: woodchuck hepatitis virus posttranscriptional regulatory element
   5854..6000    +  CDS            nef (fragment): NEF_HV1LA - Experimental evidence at protein level: Swiss-Prot protein existence level 1. Extracellular Nef protein targets CD4(+) T-lymphocytes for apoptosis by interacting with CXCR4 surface receptors. From Human immunodeficiency virus type 1 group M subtype B (isolate Lai) (HIV-1).
   6008..6186    +  LTR            5' LTR (truncated): truncated 5' long terminal repeat (LTR) from HIV-1
   6212..6323    +  polyA_signal   bGH poly(A) signal: bovine growth hormone polyadenylation signal
   6462..6480    -  promoter       T3 promoter: promoter for bacteriophage T3 RNA polymerase
   6525..6541    -  protein_bind   lac operator: The lac repressor binds to the lac operator to inhibit transcription in E. coli. This inhibition can be relieved by adding lactose or isopropyl-β-D-thiogalactopyranoside (IPTG). lac repressor encoded by lacI
   6549..6579    -  promoter       lac promoter: promoter for the E. coli lac operon
   6594..6615    -  protein_bind   CAP binding site: CAP binding activates transcription in the presence of cAMP. E. coli catabolite activator protein
   6628..6720    -  CDS            lacI (fragment): lac repressor; lacI; The lac repressor binds to the lac operator to inhibit transcription in E. coli. This inhibition can be relieved by adding lactose or isopropyl-β-D-thiogalactopyranoside (IPTG).
   6903..7491    -  rep_origin     ori: high-copy-number ColE1/pMB1/pBR322/pUC origin of replication
   7662..8522    -  CDS            AmpR: β-lactamase; bla; confers resistance to ampicillin, carbenicillin, and related antibiotics
   8523..8627    -  promoter       AmpR promoter: bla
