>Addgene plasmid #105028 | pKLV2-U6gRNA5(Slc25a51-g1)-PGKpuroBFP-W | addgene full sequence | sequence record 214953 | Addgene NGS Result
TTGACGTCAATAATGACGTATGTTCCCATAGTAACGCCAATAGGGACTTTCCATTGACGTCAATGGGTGG
AGTATTTACGGTAAACTGCCCACTTGGCAGTACATCAAGTGTATCATATGCCAAGTACGCCCCCTATTGA
CGTCAATGACGGTAAATGGCCCGCCTGGCATTATGCCCAGTACATGACCTTATGGGACTTTCCTACTTGG
CAGTACATCTACGTATTAGTCATCGCTATTACCATGGTGATGCGGTTTTGGCAGTACATCAATGGGCGTG
GATAGCGGTTTGACTCACGGGGATTTCCAAGTCTCCACCCCATTGACGTCAATGGGAGTTTGTTTTGGCA
CCAAAATCAACGGGACTTTCCAAAATGTCGTAACAACTCCGCCCCATTGACGCAAATGGGCGGTAGGCGT
GTACGGTGGGAGGTCTATATAAGCAGCGCGTTTTGCCTGTACTGGGTCTCTCTGGTTAGACCAGATCTGA
GCCTGGGAGCTCTCTGGCTAACTAGGGAACCCACTGCTTAAGCCTCAATAAAGCTTGCCTTGAGTGCTTC
AAGTAGTGTGTGCCCGTCTGTTGTGTGACTCTGGTAACTAGAGATCCCTCAGACCCTTTTAGTCAGTGTG
GAAAATCTCTAGCAGTGGCGCCCGAACAGGGACTTGAAAGCGAAAGGGAAACCAGAGGAGCTCTCTCGAC
GCAGGACTCGGCTTGCTGAAGCGCGCACGGCAAGAGGCGAGGGGCGGCGACTGGTGAGTACGCCAAAAAT
TTTGACTAGCGGAGGCTAGAAGGAGAGAGATGGGTGCGAGAGCGTCAGTATTAAGCGGGGGAGAATTAGA
TCGCGATGGGAAAAAATTCGGTTAAGGCCAGGGGGAAAGAAAAAATATAAATTAAAACATATAGTATGGG
CAAGCAGGGAGCTAGAACGATTCGCAGTTAATCCTGGCCTGTTAGAAACATCAGAAGGCTGTAGACAAAT
ACTGGGACAGCTACAACCATCCCTTCAGACAGGATCAGAAGAACTTAGATCATTATATAATACAGTAGCA
ACCCTCTATTGTGTGCATCAAAGGATAGAGATAAAAGACACCAAGGAAGCTTTAGACAAGATAGAGGAAG
AGCAAAACAAAAGTAAGACCACCGCACAGCAAGCGGCCGGCCGCGCTGATCTTCAGACCTGGAGGAGGAG
ATATGAGGGACAATTGGAGAAGTGAATTATATAAATATAAAGTAGTAAAAATTGAACCATTAGGAGTAGC
ACCCACCAAGGCAAAGAGAAGAGTGGTGCAGAGAGAAAAAAGAGCAGTGGGAATAGGAGCTTTGTTCCTT
GGGTTCTTGGGAGCAGCAGGAAGCACTATGGGCGCAGCGTCAATGACGCTGACGGTACAGGCCAGACAAT
TATTGTCTGGTATAGTGCAGCAGCAGAACAATTTGCTGAGGGCTATTGAGGCGCAACAGCATCTGTTGCA
ACTCACAGTCTGGGGCATCAAGCAGCTCCAGGCAAGAATCCTGGCTGTGGAAAGATACCTAAAGGATCAA
CAGCTCCTGGGGATTTGGGGTTGCTCTGGAAAACTCATTTGCACCACTGCTGTGCCTTGGAATGCTAGTT
GGAGTAATAAATCTCTGGAACAGATTTGGAATCACACGACCTGGATGGAGTGGGACAGAGAAATTAACAA
TTACACAAGCTTAATACACTCCTTAATTGAAGAATCGCAAAACCAGCAAGAAAAGAATGAACAAGAATTA
TTGGAATTAGATAAATGGGCAAGTTTGTGGAATTGGTTTAACATAACAAATTGGCTGTGGTATATAAAAT
TATTCATAATGATAGTAGGAGGCTTGGTAGGTTTAAGAATAGTTTTTGCTGTACTTTCTATAGTGAATAG
AGTTAGGCAGGGATATTCACCATTATCGTTTCAGACCCACCTCCCAACCCCGAGGGGACCCGACAGGCCC
GAAGGAATAGAAGAAGAAGGTGGAGAGAGAGACAGAGACAGATCCATTCGATTAGTGAACGGATCGGCAC
TGCGTGCGCCAATTCTGCAGACAAATGGCAGTATTCATCCACAATTTTAAAAGAAAAGGGGGGATTGGGG
GGTACAGTGCAGGGGAAAGAATAGTAGACATAATAGCAACAGACATACAAACTAAAGAATTACAAAAACA
AATTACAAAAATTCAAAATTTTCGGGTTTATTACAGGGACAGCAGAGATCCAGTTTGGTTAGTACCGGGC
CCTACGCGTCCAAGGTCGGGCAGGAAGAGGGCCTATTTCCCATGATTCCTTCATATTTGCATATACGATA
CAAGGCTGTTAGAGAGATAATTAGAATTAATTTGACTGTAAACACAAAGATATTAGTACAAAATACGTGA
CGTAGAAAGTAATAATTTCTTGGGTAGTTTGCAGTTTTAAAATTATGTTTTAAAATGGACTATCATATGC
TTACCGTAACTTGAAAGTATTTCGATTTCTTGGCTTTATATATCTTGTGGAAAGGACGAAACACCGCCAA
ACATAAGTGCCAGCGGTTTAAGAGCTATGCTGGAAACAGCATAGCAAGTTTAAATAAGGCTAGTCCGTTA
TCAACTTGAAAAAGTGGCACCGAGTCGGTGCTTTTTTTGGATCCAATTCTACCGGGTAGGGGAGGCGCTT
TTCCCAAGGCAGTCTGGAGCATGCGCTTTAGCAGCCCCGCTGGGCACTTGGCGCTACACAAGTGGCCTCT
GGCCTCGCACACATTCCACATCCACCGGTAGGCGCCAACCGGCTCCGTTCTTTGGTGGCCCCTTCGCGCC
ACCTTCTACTCCTCCCCTAGTCAGGAAGTTCCCCCCCGCCCCGCAGCTCGCGTCGTGCAGGACGTGACAA
ATGGAAGTAGCACGTCTCACTAGTCTCGTGCAGATGGACAGCACCGCTGAGCAATGGAAGCGGGTAGGCC
TTTGGGGCAGCGGCCAATAGCAGCTTTGCTCCTTCGCTTTCTGGGCTCAGAGGCTGGGAAGGGGTGGGTC
CGGGGGCGGGCTCAGGGGCGGGCTCAGGGGCGGGGCGGGCGCCCGAAGGTCCTCCGGAGGCCCGGCATTC
TGCACGCTTCAAAAGCGCACGTCTGCCGCGCTGTTCTCCTCTTCCTCATCTCCGGGCCTTTCGACCTGCA
TCCATCTAGATCTCGAGCAGCTGAAGCTTACCATGACCGAGTACAAGCCCACGGTGCGCCTCGCCACCCG
CGACGACGTCCCCAGGGCCGTACGCACCCTCGCCGCCGCGTTCGCCGACTACCCCGCCACGCGCCACACC
GTCGATCCGGACCGCCACATCGAGCGGGTCACCGAGCTGCAAGAACTCTTCCTCACGCGCGTCGGGCTCG
ACATCGGCAAGGTGTGGGTCGCGGACGACGGCGCCGCGGTGGCGGTCTGGACCACGCCGGAGAGCGTCGA
AGCGGGGGCGGTGTTCGCCGAGATCGGCCCGCGCATGGCCGAGTTGAGCGGTTCCCGGCTGGCCGCGCAG
CAACAGATGGAAGGCCTCCTGGCGCCGCACCGGCCCAAGGAGCCCGCGTGGTTCCTGGCCACCGTCGGCG
TCTCGCCCGACCACCAGGGCAAGGGTCTGGGCAGCGCCGTCGTGCTCCCCGGAGTGGAGGCGGCCGAGCG
CGCCGGGGTGCCCGCCTTCCTGGAGACCTCCGCGCCCCGCAACCTCCCCTTCTACGAGCGGCTCGGCTTC
ACCGTCACCGCCGACGTCGAGGTGCCCGAAGGACCGCGCACCTGGTGCATGACCCGCAAGCCCGGTGCCG
GCGGCGGGTCCGGAGGAGAGGGCAGAGGAAGTCTCCTAACATGCGGTGACGTGGAGGAGAATCCTGGCCC
AATGAGCGAGCTGATTAAGGAGAACATGCACATGAAGCTGTACATGGAGGGCACCGTGGACAACCATCAC
TTCAAGTGCACATCCGAGGGCGAAGGCAAGCCCTACGAGGGCACCCAGACCATGAGAATCAAGGTGGTCG
AGGGCGGCCCTCTCCCCTTCGCCTTCGACATCCTGGCTACTAGCTTCCTCTACGGCAGCAAGACCTTCAT
CAACCACACCCAGGGCATCCCCGACTTCTTCAAGCAGTCCTTCCCTGAGGGCTTCACATGGGAGAGAGTC
ACCACATACGAGGACGGGGGCGTGCTGACCGCTACCCAGGACACCAGCCTCCAGGACGGCTGCCTCATCT
ACAACGTCAAGATCAGAGGGGTGAACTTCACATCCAACGGCCCTGTGATGCAGAAGAAAACACTCGGCTG
GGAGGCCTTCACCGAGACGCTGTACCCCGCTGACGGCGGCCTGGAAGGCAGAAACGACATGGCCCTGAAG
CTCGTGGGCGGGAGCCATCTGATCGCAAACATCAAGACCACATATAGATCCAAGAAACCCGCTAAGAACC
TCAAGATGCCTGGCGTCTACTATGTGGACTACAGACTGGAAAGAATCAAGGAGGCCAACAACGAGACCTA
CGTCGAGCAGCACGAGGTGGCAGTGGCCAGATACTGCGACCTCCCTAGCAAACTGGGGCACAAGCTTAAT
TGAGCGGCCGCTCAACCTCTGGATTACAAAATTTGTGAAAGATTGACTGGTATTCTTAACTATGTTGCTC
CTTTTACGCTATGTGGATACGCTGCTTTAATGCCTTTGTATCATGCTATTGCTTCCCGTATGGCTTTCAT
TTTCTCCTCCTTGTATAAATCCTGGTTGCTGTCTCTTTATGAGGAGTTGTGGCCCGTTGTCAGGCAACGT
GGCGTGGTGTGCACTGTGTTTGCTGACGCAACCCCCACTGGTTGGGGCATTGCCACCACCTGTCAGCTCC
TTTCCGGGACTTTCGCTTTCCCCCTCCCTATTGCCACGGCGGAACTCATCGCCGCCTGCCTTGCCCGCTG
CTGGACAGGGGCTCGGCTGTTGGGCACTGACAATTCCGTGGTGTTGTCGGGGAAATCATCGTCCTTTCCT
TGGCTGCTCGCCTGTGTTGCCACCTGGATTCTGCGCGGGACGTCCTTCTGCTACGTCCCTTCGGCCCTCA
ATCCAGCGGACCTTCCTTCCCGCGGCCTGCTGCCGGCTCTGCGGCCTCTTCCGCGTCTACGCCTTCGCCC
TCAGACGAGTCGGATCTCCCTTTGGGCCGCCTCCCCGCAGGTACCTTTAAGACCAATGACTTACAAGGCA
GCTGTAGATCTTAGCCACTTTTTAAAAGAAAAGGGGGGACTGGAAGGGCTAATTCACTCCCAAAGAAGTC
AAGATCTGCTTTTTGCCTGTACTGGGTCTCTCTGGTTAGACCAGAGTCTCTCTGGTTAGACCAGATCTGA
GCCTGGGAGCTCTCTGGCTAACTAGGGAACCCACTGCTTAAGCCTCAATAAAGCTTGCCTTGAGTGCTTC
AAGTAGTGTGTGCCCGTCTGTTGTGTGACTCTGGTAACTAGAGATCCCTCAGACCCTTTTAGTCAGTGTG
GAAAATCTCTAGCAGTTTAAACCCGCTGATCAGCCTCGACTGTGCCTTCTAGTTGCCAGCCATCTGTTGT
TTGCCCCTCCCCCGTGCCTTCCTTGACCCTGGAAGGTGCCACTCCCACTGTCCTTTCCTAATAAAATGAG
GAAATTGCATCGCATTGTCTGAGTAGGTGTCATTCTATTCTGGGGGGTGGGGTGGGGCAGGACAGCAAGG
GGGAGGATTGGGAAGTCAATAGCAGGCATGCTGGGGATGCGGTGGGCTCTATGGGCGGCCGTTAATTAAG
CTTTTGTTCCCTTTAGTGAGGGTTAATTGCGCGCTTGGCGTAATCATGGTCATAGCTGTTTCCTGTGTGA
AATTGTTATCCGCTCACAATTCCACACAACATACGAGCCGGGAGCATAAAGTGTAAAGCCTGGGGTGCCT
AATGAGTGAGCTAACTCACATTAATTGCGTTGCGCTCACTGCCCGCTTTCCAGTCGGGAAACCTGTCGTG
CCAGCTGCATTAATGAATCGGCCAACGCGCGGGGAGAGGCGGTTTGCGTATTGGGCGCTCTTCCGCTTCC
TCGCTCACTGACTCGCTGCGCTCGGTCGTTCGGCTGCGGCGAGCGGTATCAGCTCACTCAAAGGCGGTAA
TACGGTTATCCACAGAATCAGGGGATAACGCAGGAAAGAACATGTGAGCAAAAGGCCAGCAAAAGGCCAG
GAACCGTAAAAAGGCCGCGTTGCTGGCGTTTTTCCATAGGCTCCGCCCCCCTGACGAGCATCACAAAAAT
CGACGCTCAAGTCAGAGGTGGCGAAACCCGACAGGACTATAAAGATACCAGGCGTTTCCCCCTGGAAGCT
CCCTCGTGCGCTCTCCTGTTCCGACCCTGCCGCTTACCGGATACCTGTCCGCCTTTCTCCCTTCGGGAAG
CGTGGCGCTTTCTCATAGCTCACGCTGTAGGTATCTCAGTTCGGTGTAGGTCGTTCGCTCCAAGCTGGGC
TGTGTGCACGAACCCCCCGTTCAGCCCGACCGCTGCGCCTTATCCGGTAACTATCGTCTTGAGTCCAACC
CGGTAAGACACGACTTATCGCCACTGGCAGCAGCCACTGGTAACAGGATTAGCAGAGCGAGGTATGTAGG
CGGTGCTACAGAGTTCTTGAAGTGGTGGCCTAACTACGGCTACACTAGAAGAACAGTATTTGGTATCTGC
GCTCTGCTGAAGCCAGTTACCTTCGGAAAAAGAGTTGGTAGCTCTTGATCCGGCAAACAAACCACCGCTG
GTAGCGGTGGTTTTTTTGTTTGCAAGCAGCAGATTACGCGCAGAAAAAAAGGATCTCAAGAAGATCCTTT
GATCTTTTCTACGGGGTCTGACGCTCAGTGGAACGAAAACTCACGTTAAGGGATTTTGGTCATGAGATTA
TCAAAAAGGATCTTCACCTAGATCCTTTTAAATTAAAAATGAAGTTTTAAATCAATCTAAAGTATATATG
AGTAAACTTGGTCTGACAGTTACCAATGCTTAATCAGTGAGGCACCTATCTCAGCGATCTGTCTATTTCG
TTCATCCATAGTTGCCTGACTCCCCGTCGTGTAGATAACTACGATACGGGAGGGCTTACCATCTGGCCCC
AGTGCTGCAATGATACCGCGAGACCCACGCTCACCGGCTCCAGATTTATCAGCAATAAACCAGCCAGCCG
GAAGGGCCGAGCGCAGAAGTGGTCCTGCAACTTTATCCGCCTCCATCCAGTCTATTAATTGTTGCCGGGA
AGCTAGAGTAAGTAGTTCGCCAGTTAATAGTTTGCGCAACGTTGTTGCCATTGCTACAGGCATCGTGGTG
TCACGCTCGTCGTTTGGTATGGCTTCATTCAGCTCCGGTTCCCAACGATCAAGGCGAGTTACATGATCCC
CCATGTTGTGCAAAAAAGCGGTTAGCTCCTTCGGTCCTCCGATCGTTGTCAGAAGTAAGTTGGCCGCAGT
GTTATCACTCATGGTTATGGCAGCACTGCATAATTCTCTTACTGTCATGCCATCCGTAAGATGCTTTTCT
GTGACTGGTGAGTACTCAACCAAGTCATTCTGAGAATAGTGTATGCGGCGACCGAGTTGCTCTTGCCCGG
CGTCAATACGGGATAATACCGCGCCACATAGCAGAACTTTAAAAGTGCTCATCATTGGAAAACGTTCTTC
GGGGCGAAAACTCTCAAGGATCTTACCGCTGTTGAGATCCAGTTCGATGTAACCCACTCGTGCACCCAAC
TGATCTTCAGCATCTTTTACTTTCACCAGCGTTTCTGGGTGAGCAAAAACAGGAAGGCAAAATGCCGCAA
AAAAGGGAATAAGGGCGACACGGAAATGTTGAATACTCATACTCTTCCTTTTTCAATATTATTGAAGCAT
TTATCAGGGTTATTGTCTCATGAGCGGATACATATTTGAATGTATTTAGAAAAATAAACAAATAGGGGTT
CCGCGCACATTTCCCCGAAAAGTGCCACCTAAATTGTAAGCGTTAATATTTTGTTAAAATTCGCGTTAAA
TTTTTGTTAAATCAGCTCATTTTTTAACCAATAGGCCGAAATCGGCAAAATCCCTTATAAATCAAAAGAA
TAGACCGAGATAGGGT
[37 nt withheld, positions 8067-8103]
AAAGAACGTGGACTCCAACGTCAAAGG
[49 nt withheld, positions 8131-8179]
T
[91 nt withheld, positions 8181-8271]
G
[124 nt withheld, positions 8273-8396]
CCCATTCGCCATTCAGGCTGCGCAACTGTTGGGAAGGGCGATCGGTGCGGGCCTCTTCGCTATTACGCCA
GCTGGCGAAAGGGGGATGTGCTGCAAGGCGATTAAGTTGGGTAACGCCAGGGTTTTCCCAGTCACGACGT
TGTAAAACGACGGCCAGTGAGCGCGCGTAATACGACTCACTATAGGGCGAATTGACTAGTACATAACTTA
CGGTAAATGGCCCGCCTGGCTGACCGCCCAACGACCCCCGCCCA
Features (pLannotate 1.2.2; 28 found; start..end, strand, type, name):
    247..446     +  promoter       CMV promoter: human cytomegalovirus (CMV) immediate early promoter
    464..644     +  LTR            5' LTR (truncated): truncated 5' long terminal repeat (LTR) from HIV-1
    691..816     +  misc_feature   HIV-1 Ψ: packaging signal of human immunodeficiency virus type 1
    800..1138    +  CDS            HIV-1 gag (fragment): gag protein from human immunodeficiency virus 1; gag
   1315..1548    +  misc_feature   RRE: The Rev response element (RRE) of HIV-1 allows for Rev-dependent mRNA export from the nucleus to the cytoplasm.
   1925..2025    +  CDS            Rev (fragment): human immunodeficiency virus 1 (HIV-1) Rev protein; rev; enhances nuclear export of unspliced and incompletely spliced viral mRNAs
   2075..2192    +  misc_feature   cPPT/CTS: central polypurine tract and central termination sequence of HIV-1
   2267..2507    +  promoter       U6 promoter: RNA polymerase III promoter for human U6 snRNA
   2554..2621    +  misc_RNA       tracrRNA (fragment): trans-activating CRISPR RNA for the Streptococcus pyogenes CRISPR/Cas9 system
   2644..3143    +  promoter       PGK promoter: mouse phosphoglycerate kinase 1 promoter
   3183..3779    +  CDS            PuroR (fragment): puromycin N-acetyltransferase; pac from Streptomyces; confers resistance to puromycin
   3852..4550    +  CDS            TagBFP: TagBFP is a basic (constitutively fluorescent) blue fluorescent protein published in 2008, derived from Entacmaea quadricolor. It is reported to be a very rapidly-maturing monomer with very low acid sensitivity.
   4562..5148    +  misc_feature   WPRE: woodchuck hepatitis virus posttranscriptional regulatory element
   5142..5288    +  CDS            nef (fragment): NEF_HV1LA - Experimental evidence at protein level: Swiss-Prot protein existence level 1. Extracellular Nef protein targets CD4(+) T-lymphocytes for apoptosis by interacting with CXCR4 surface receptors. From Human immunodeficiency virus type 1 group M subtype B (isolate Lai) (HIV-1).
   5296..5474    +  LTR            5' LTR (truncated): truncated 5' long terminal repeat (LTR) from HIV-1
   5500..5611    +  polyA_signal   bGH poly(A) signal: bovine growth hormone polyadenylation signal
   5750..5768    -  promoter       T3 promoter: promoter for bacteriophage T3 RNA polymerase
   5813..5829    -  protein_bind   lac operator: The lac repressor binds to the lac operator to inhibit transcription in E. coli. This inhibition can be relieved by adding lactose or isopropyl-β-D-thiogalactopyranoside (IPTG). lac repressor encoded by lacI
   5837..5867    -  promoter       lac promoter: promoter for the E. coli lac operon
   5882..5903    -  protein_bind   CAP binding site: CAP binding activates transcription in the presence of cAMP. E. coli catabolite activator protein
   5916..6008    -  CDS            lacI (fragment): lac repressor; lacI; The lac repressor binds to the lac operator to inhibit transcription in E. coli. This inhibition can be relieved by adding lactose or isopropyl-β-D-thiogalactopyranoside (IPTG).
   6191..6779    -  rep_origin     ori: high-copy-number ColE1/pMB1/pBR322/pUC origin of replication
   6950..7810    -  CDS            AmpR: β-lactamase; bla; confers resistance to ampicillin, carbenicillin, and related antibiotics
   7811..7915    -  promoter       AmpR promoter: bla
   7968..8396    -  rep_origin     f1 ori (sequence partly withheld): f1 bacteriophage origin of replication; arrow indicates direction of (+) strand synthesis
   8401..8556    -  CDS            lacZα (fragment): LacZα fragment of β-galactosidase; lacZ fragment
   8564..8582    +  promoter       T7 promoter: promoter for bacteriophage T7 RNA polymerase
   8596..246     +  enhancer       CMV enhancer (across the origin): human cytomegalovirus immediate early enhancer
