[The description below was written by a language model from this plasmid's Addgene catalogue record and pLannotate feature annotations shown in this document.]
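Description:
pKLV2-U6gRNA5(Slc25a51-g1)-PGKpuroBFP-W is an 8,650-nt lentiviral CRISPR guide RNA plasmid that delivers a single guide against mouse Slc25a51 (also known as Mcart1) together with a puromycin/TagBFP marker cassette. It derives from the pKLV2-U6gRNA5(BbsI)-PGKpuroBFP-W backbone, into which the guide was cloned at BbsI sites that were destroyed in the process. In bacteria it is maintained through a high-copy ColE1/pUC-type origin with ampicillin resistance. An f1 origin and remnants of a phagemid cloning region (lacZα and lac regulatory fragments, T7 and T3 promoters) are also present. Two full-length sequence records, one from the depositor and one from repository sequencing, carry the same 28 annotated features in the same order and differ only in their numbering start point.

The viral genome is transcribed in packaging cells from a CMV enhancer/promoter fused to a truncated HIV-1 5' LTR. It carries the Ψ packaging signal with a gag fragment, the RRE for Rev-dependent nuclear export, and the cPPT/CTS. Within the transfer region, the human U6 RNA polymerase III promoter drives the Slc25a51 guide joined to a Streptococcus pyogenes Cas9 scaffold, annotated as a tracrRNA fragment. Downstream, the mouse PGK promoter drives puromycin N-acetyltransferase followed by TagBFP. The element linking these two coding sequences is not annotated. A WPRE enhances transcript expression, and the unit ends with a truncated LTR followed by a bGH polyadenylation signal.

The plasmid encodes no Cas9, so the nuclease must be supplied separately, for example by Cas9-expressing cells. Transduced cells can be selected with puromycin or tracked and sorted by blue fluorescence. The construct is associated with a genome-wide CRISPR knockout screen study of naive pluripotency, where a single-gene guide like this one would suit targeted knockout of Slc25a51 in mouse cells.
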