Addgene plasmid #105028: pKLV2-U6gRNA5(Slc25a51-g1)-PGKpuroBFP-W
Purpose: Lentiviral gRNA plasmid targeting mouse Slc25a51 , co-expression of TagBFP
Depositing lab: Kosuke Yusa. Depositing organization: Wellcome Sanger Institute. Publication: Genome-wide CRISPR-KO Screen Uncovers mTORC1-Mediated Gsk3 Regulation in Naive Pluripotency Maintenance and Dissolution. Li M, Yu JSL, Tilgner K, Ong SH, Koike-Yusa H, Yusa K. Cell Rep. 2018 Jul 10;24(2):489-502. doi: 10.1016/j.celrep.2018.06.027. PubMed 29996108.
Backbone
  Vector backbone: pKLV2-U6gRNA5(BbsI)-PGKpuroBFP-W
  Backbone manufacturer: Yusa Lab
  Vector type: Mammalian Expression, Lentiviral, CRISPR
  Selectable markers: Puromycin
Growth in bacteria
  Bacterial resistance: Ampicillin, 100 μg/mL
  Growth temperature: 37°C
  Growth strain: NEB Stable
  Copy number: High Copy
Gene/Insert
  Gene/Insert name: Slc25a51
  gRNA/shRNA sequence: CCAAACATAAGTGCCAGCG
  Species: M. musculus (mouse)
  Entrez Gene: Slc25a51 (a.k.a. 9130208E07Rik, D130005A03Rik, Gm138, Mcart1)
  Promoter: U6
  Cloning method: Restriction Enzyme; 5′ cloning site BbsI (destroyed during cloning); 3′ cloning site BbsI (destroyed during cloning)
  Sequencing primers: 5′ LKO.1 5'
Terms and licenses: Academic/Nonprofit Terms; Industry Terms: Not Available to Industry
How to cite: pKLV2-U6gRNA5(Slc25a51-g1)-PGKpuroBFP-W was a gift from Kosuke Yusa (Addgene plasmid # 105028 ; http://n2t.net/addgene:105028 ; RRID:Addgene_105028)
